Addgene plasmid #239750: pSLQ14103 aeBlue-targeting_sgRNA
Purpose: guide for aeBlue
Depositing lab: Stanley Qi. Depositing organization: Stanford University. Publication: A frugal CRISPR kit for equitable and accessible education in gene editing and synthetic biology. Collins M, Lau MB, Ma W, Shen A, Wang B, Cai S, La Russa M, Jewett MC, Qi LS. Nat Commun. 2024 Aug 3;15(1):6563. doi: 10.1038/s41467-024-50767-2. PubMed 39095367.
Backbone
  Vector backbone: pUC19
  Vector type: Bacterial Expression, CRISPR ; Cell-free system using bacterial extract
Growth in bacteria
  Bacterial resistance: Ampicillin, 100 μg/mL
  Growth temperature: 37°C
  Growth strain: DH5alpha
  Copy number: Unknown
Gene/Insert
  Gene/Insert name: guide targeting aeBlue
  gRNA/shRNA sequence: tgatgcgtatcttttccacc
  Promoter: J23119
  Cloning method: Other
  Sequencing primers: 5′ na
Terms and licenses: Academic/Nonprofit Terms; Industry Terms: Not Available to Industry
How to cite: pSLQ14103 aeBlue-targeting_sgRNA was a gift from Stanley Qi (Addgene plasmid # 239750 ; http://n2t.net/addgene:239750 ; RRID:Addgene_239750)
