[The description below was written by a language model from this plasmid's Addgene catalogue record and pLannotate feature annotations shown in this document.]
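Description:
pSLQ14103 aeBlue-targeting_sgRNA is a small (about 2.6 kb) pUC19-derived bacterial plasmid that expresses a single guide RNA directed against aeBlue, a blue chromoprotein reporter gene. It is catalogued as a bacterial expression and CRISPR vector intended for cell-free systems based on bacterial extract as well as for ordinary propagation in E. coli. Replication relies on the high-copy ColE1/pUC-type origin, and selection is by ampicillin through the β-lactamase (AmpR) gene driven by its native bla promoter.

The payload is a compact sgRNA transcription unit on the reverse strand. The strong constitutive synthetic promoter J23119, in the version modified to end with an SpeI site, sits just upstream of a 20-nucleotide gap that accommodates the aeBlue-specific spacer, followed directly by the Streptococcus pyogenes Cas9 guide RNA scaffold. Downstream lie a 5S rRNA segment and the rrnB T1 terminator, which together stop transcription. A separate putative bacterial terminator upstream of the promoter likely insulates the cassette from read-through from neighbouring sequences. The annotation also flags a very short fragment matching the capTEV tag; at that length it is most likely a leftover or chance match (such as a His-tag-like stretch) rather than a functional coding element.

The plasmid encodes no Cas protein, so it must be paired with a separate source of S. pyogenes Cas9 or a dCas9 derivative and an aeBlue reporter construct. The record does not state which Cas variant is used. The associated publication describes a low-cost CRISPR kit for education, which suggests that targeting aeBlue gives a colour change visible by eye as the readout.
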