Features (pLannotate 1.2.2; 9 found; start..end, strand, type, name):
      1..589     +  rep_origin     ori: high-copy-number ColE1/pMB1/pBR322/pUC origin of replication
    813..859     -  terminator     rrnB T1 terminator: transcription terminator T1 from the E. coli rrnB gene
    861..976     -  ncRNA          5S rRNA: Accession: RF00001 - 5S ribosomal RNA
   1085..1102    -  CDS            capTEV™ (fragment): composite tag for in vivo biotinylation, TEV protease cleavage, and 6xHis tagging
   1168..1243    -  misc_RNA       gRNA scaffold: guide RNA scaffold for the Streptococcus pyogenes CRISPR/Cas9 system
   1264..1298    -  promoter       J23119(SpeI) promoter: bacterial promoter (Registry of Standard Biological Parts BBa J23119) modified to end with an SpeI site
   1316..1359    +  terminator     bacterial terminator: putative bacterial transcription terminator
   1449..1553    +  promoter       AmpR promoter: bla
   1554..2414    +  CDS            AmpR: β-lactamase; bla; confers resistance to ampicillin, carbenicillin, and related antibiotics
>Addgene plasmid #239750 | pSLQ14103 aeBlue-targeting_sgRNA | addgene full sequence | sequence record 476554 | Addgene NGS Result
TTGAGATCCTTTTTTTCTGCGCGTAATCTGCTGCTTGCAAACAAAAAAACCACCGCTACCAGCGGTGGTT
TGTTTGCCGGATCAAGAGCTACCAACTCTTTTTCCGAAGGTAACTGGCTTCAGCAGAGCGCAGATACCAA
ATACTGTTCTTCTAGTGTAGCCGTAGTTAGGCCACCACTTCAAGAACTCTGTAGCACCGCCTACATACCT
CGCTCTGCTAATCCTGTTACCAGTGGCTGCTGCCAGTGGCGATAAGTCGTGTCTTACCGGGTTGGACTCA
AGACGATAGTTACCGGATAAGGCGCAGCGGTCGGGCTGAACGGGGGGTTCGTGCACACAGCCCAGCTTGG
AGCGAACGACCTACACCGAACTGAGATACCTACAGCGTGAGCTATGAGAAAGCGCCACGCTTCCCGAAGG
GAGAAAGGCGGACAGGTATCCGGTAAGCGGCAGGGTCGGAACAGGAGAGCGCACGAGGGAGCTTCCAGGG
GGAAACGCCTGGTATCTTTATAGTCCTGTCGGGTTTCGCCACCTCTGACTTGAGCGTCGATTTTTGTGAT
GCTCGTCAGGGGGGCGGAGCCTGTGGAAAAACGCCAGCAACGCGGCCTTTTTACGGTTCCTGGCCTTTTG
CTGGCCTTTTGCTCACATGTTCTTTCCTGCGTTATCCCCTGATTCTGTGGATAACCGTATTACCGCCTTT
GAGTGAGCTGATACCGCTCGCCGCAGCCGAACGACCGAGCGCAGCGAGTCAGTGAGCGAGGAAGCCTGCA
GTCTAGACTCGAGTAAGGATCCAGTTCACCGACAAACAACAGATAAAACGAAAGGCCCAGTCTTTCGACT
GAGCCTTTCGTTTTATTTGATGCCTGGCAGTTCCCTACTCTCGCATGGGGAGACCCCACACTACCATCGG
CGCTACGGCGTTTCACTTCTGAGTTCGGCATGGGGTCAGGTGGGACCACCGCGCTACTGCCGCCAGGCAA
ATTCTGTTTTATCAGACCGCTTCTGCGTTCTGATTTAATCTGTATCAGGCTGAAAATCTTCTCTCATCCG
CCAAAACAGCCAAGCTGGAGACCGTTTAAACTCAATGATGATGATGATGATGGTCGACGGCGCTATTCAG
ATCCTCTTCTGAGATGAGTTTTTGTTCGGGCCCAAGCTTCAAAAAAAGCACCGACTCGGTGCCACTTTTT
CAAGTTGATAACGGACTAGCCTTATTTTAACTTGCTATTTCTAGCTCTAAAACGGTGGAAAAGATACGCA
TCAACTAGTATTATACCTAGGACTGAGCTAGCTGTCAAAGATCTTTAGAATTCCAGAAATCATCCTTAGC
GAAAGCTAAGGATTTTTTTTATCTGAAATTCTGCCTCGTGATACGCCTATTTTTATAGGTTAATGTCATG
ATAATAATGGTTTCTTAGACGTCAGGTGGCACTTTTCGGGGAAATGTGCGCGGAACCCCTATTTGTTTAT
TTTTCTAAATACATTCAAATATGTATCCGCTCATGAGACAATAACCCTGATAAATGCTTCAATAATATTG
AAAAAGGAAGAGTATGAGTATTCAACATTTCCGTGTCGCCCTTATTCCCTTTTTTGCGGCATTTTGCCTT
CCTGTTTTTGCTCACCCAGAAACGCTGGTGAAAGTAAAAGATGCTGAAGATCAGTTGGGTGCACGAGTGG
GTTACATCGAACTGGATCTCAACAGCGGTAAGATCCTTGAGAGTTTTCGCCCCGAAGAACGTTTTCCAAT
GATGAGCACTTTTAAAGTTCTGCTATGTGGCGCGGTATTATCCCGTATTGACGCCGGGCAAGAGCAACTC
GGTCGCCGCATACACTATTCTCAGAATGACTTGGTTGAGTACTCACCAGTCACAGAAAAGCATCTTACGG
ATGGCATGACAGTAAGAGAATTATGCAGTGCTGCCATAACCATGAGTGATAACACTGCGGCCAACTTACT
TCTGACAACGATCGGAGGACCGAAGGAGCTAACCGCTTTTTTGCACAACATGGGGGATCATGTAACTCGC
CTTGATCGTTGGGAACCGGAGCTGAATGAAGCCATACCAAACGACGAGCGTGACACCACGATGCCTGTAG
CAATGGCAACAACGTTGCGCAAACTATTAACTGGCGAACTACTTACTCTAGCTTCCCGGCAACAATTAAT
AGACTGGATGGAGGCGGATAAAGTTGCGGGACCACTTCTGCGCTCGGCCCTTCCGGCTGGCTGGTTTATT
GCTGATAAATCTGGAGCCGGTGAGCGTGGGTCTCGCGGTATCATTGCAGCACTGGGGCCAGATGGTAAGC
CCTCCCGTATCGTAGTTATCTACACGACGGGGAGTCAGGCAACTATGGATGAACGAAATAGACAGATCGC
TGAGATAGGTGCCTCACTGATTAAGCATTGGTAACTGTCAGACCAAGTTTACTCATATATACTTTAGATT
GATTTAAAACTTCATTTTTAATTTAAAAGGATCTAGGTGAAGATCCTTTTTGATAATCTCATGACCAAAA
TCCCTTAACGTGAGTTTTCGTTCCACTGAGCGTCAGACCCCGTAGAAAAGATCAAAGGATCTTC
